>Addgene plasmid #204163 | pRegev_S2.39U>G | addgene full sequence | sequence record 405473 | Addgene Partial NGS Result
CCACCTGACGTCGACGGATCGGGAGATCCCAGTGTGGTGGTACTTACTTGTACAGCTCGTCCATGCCGAG
AGTGATCCCGGCGGCGGTCACGAACTCCAGCAGGACCATGTGATCGCGCTTCTCGTTGGGGTCTTTGCTC
AGGGCGGACTGGGTGCTCAGGTAGTGGTTGTCGGGCAGCAGCACGGGGCCGTCGCCGATGGGGGTGTTCT
GCTGGTAGTGGTCGGCGAGCTGCACGCTGCCGTCCTCGATGTTGTGGCGGATCTTGAAGTTCGCCTTGAT
GCCGTTCTTCTGCTTGTCGGCCATGATATAGACGTTGTGGCTGTTGTAGTTGTACTCCAGCTTGTGCCCC
AGGATGTTGCCGTCCTCCTTGAAGTCGATGCCCTTCAGCTCGATGCGGTTCACCAGGGTGTCGCCCTCGA
ACTTCACCTCGGCGCGGGTCTTGTAGTTGCCGTCGTCCTTGAAGAAGATGGTGCGCTCCTGGACGTAGCC
TTCGGGCATGGCGGACTTGAAGAAGTCGTGCTGCTTCATGTGGTCGGGGTAGCGGCTGAAGCACTGCACG
CCGTAGGTCAGGGTGGTCACGAGGGTGGGCCAGGGCACGGGCAGCTTGCCGGTGGTGCAGATGAACTTCA
GGGTCAGCTTGCCGTAGGTGGCATCGCCCTCGCCCTCGCCAGACACGCTGAACTTGTGGCCGTTTACGTC
GCCGTCCAGCTCGACCAGGATGGGCACCACCCCGGTGAACAGCTCCTCGCCCTTGCTCACCATGGTGGCC
TCACGACACCTGAAATGGAAGAAAAAAACTTTGAACCACTGTCTGAGGCTTGAGAATGAACCAAGATCCA
AACTCAAAAAGGGCAAATTCCAAGGAGAATTACATCAAGTGCCAAGCTGGCCTAACTTCAGTCTCCACCC
ACTCAGTGTGGGGAAACTCCATCGCATAAAACCCCTCCCCCCAACCTAAAGACGACGTACTCCAAAAGCT
CGAGAACTAATCGAGGTGCCTGGACGGCGCCCGGTACTCCGTGGAGTCACATGAAGCGACGGCTGAGGAC
GGAAAGGCCCTTTTCCTTTGTGTGGGTGACTCACCCGCCCGCTCTCCCGAGCGCCGCGTCCTCCATTTTG
AGCTCCCTGCAGCAGGGCCGGGAAGCGGCCATCTTTCCGCTCACGCAACTGGTGCCGACCGGGCCAGCCT
TGCCGCCCAGGGCGGGGCGATACACGGCGGCGCGAGGCCAGGCACCAGAGCAGGCCGGCCAGCTTGAGAC
TACCCCCGTCCGATTCTCGGTGGCCGCGCTCGCAGGCCCCGCCTCGCCGAACATGTGCGCTGGGACGCAC
GGGCCCCGTCGCCGCCCGCGGCCCCAAAAACCGAAATACCAGTGTGCAGATCTTGGCCCGCATTTACAAG
ACTATCTTGCCAGAAAAAAAGCGTCGCAGCAGGTCATCAAAAATTTTAAATGGCTAGAGACTTATCGAAA
GCAGCGAGACAGGCGCGAAGGTGCCACCAGATTCGCACGCGGCGGCCCCAGCGCCCAGGCCAGGCCTCAA
CTCAAGCACGAGGCGAAGGGGCTCCTTAAGCGCAAGGCCTCGAACTCTCCCACCCACTTCCAACCCGAAG
CTCGGGATCAAGAATCACGTACTGCAGCCAGGTGGAAGTAATTCAAGGCACGCAAGGGCCATAACCCGTA
AAGAGGCCAGGCCCGCGGGAACCACACACGGCACTTACCTGTGTTCTGGCGGCAAACCCGTTGCGAAAAA
GAACGTTCACGGCGACTACTGCACTTATATACGGTTCTCCCCCACCCTCGGGAAAAAGGCGGAGCCAGTA
CACGACATCACTTTCCCAGTTTACCCCGCGCCACCTTCTCTAGGCACCGGTTCAATTGCCGACCCCTCCC
CCCAACTTCTCGGGGACTGTGGGCGATGTGCGCTCTGCCCACTGACGGGCACCGGAGCCTACGTAGGAAT
TAATTCGCCAGCACAGTGGTCGAGGTGAGCCCCACGTTCTGCTTCACTCTCCCCATCTCCCCCCCCTCCC
CACCCCCAATTTTGTATTTATTTATTTTTTAATTATTTTGTGCAGCGATGGGGGCGGGGGGGGGGGGGGG
GCGCGCGCCAGGCGGGGCGGGGCGGGGCGAGGGGCGGGGCGGGGCGAGGCGGAGAGGTGCGGCGGCAGCC
AATCAGAGCGGCGCGCTCCGAAAGTTTCCTTTTATGGCGAGGCGGCGGCGGCGGCGGCCCTATAAAAAGC
GAAGCGCGCGGCGGGCGGGAGTCGCTGCGCGCTGCCTTCGCCCCGTGCCCCGCTCCGCCGCCGCCTCGCG
CCGCCCGCCCCGGCTCTGACTGACCGCGTTACTCCCACAGGTGAGCGGGCGGGACGGCCCTTCTCCTCCG
GGCTGTAATTAGCGCTTGGTTTAATGACGGCTTGTTTCTTTTCTGTGGCTGCGTGAAAGCCTTGAGGGGC
TCCGGGAGGGCCCTTTGTGCGGGGGGAGCGGCTCGGGGGGTGCGTGCGTGTGTGTGTGCGTGGGGAGCGC
CGCGTGCGGCTCCGCGCTGCCCGGCGGCTGTGAGCGCTGCGGGCGCGGCGCGGGGCTTTGTGCGCTCCGC
AGTGTGCGCGAGGGGAGCGCGGCCGGGGGCGGTGCCCCGCGGTGCGGGGGGGGCTGCGAGGGGAACAAAG
GCTGCGTGCGGGGTGTGTGCGTGGGGGGGTGAGCAGGGGGTGTGGGCGCGTCGGTCGGGCTGCAACCCCC
CCTGCACCCCCCTCCCCGAGTTGCTGAGCACGGCCCGGCTTCGGGTGCGGGGCTCCGTACGGGGCGTGGC
GCGGGGCTCGCCGTGCCGGGCGGGGGGTGGCGGCAGGTGGGGGTGCCGGGCGGGGCGGGGCCGCCTCGGG
CCGGGGAGGGCTCGGGGGAGGGGCGCGGCGGCCCCCGGAGCGCCGGCGGCTGTCGAGGCGCGGCGAGCCG
CAGCCATTGCCTTTTATGGTAATCGTGCGAGAGGGCGCAGGGACTTCCTTTGTCCCAAATCTGTGCGGAG
CCGAAATCTGGGAGGCGCCGCCGCACCCCCTCTAGCGGGCGCGGGGCGAAGCGGTGCGGCGCCGGCAGGA
AGGAAATGGGCGGGGAGGGCCTTCGTGCGTCGCCGCGCCGCCGTCCCCTTCTCCCTCTCCAGCCTCGGGG
CTGTCCGCGGGGGGACGGCTGCCTTCGGGGGGGACGGGGCAGGGCGGGGTTCGGCTTCTGGCGTGTGACC
GGCGGCTCTAGCGTTTAAACTTAAGCTAATACGACTCACTATAGGGAGCTTGGTACCGCAACCTCAAACA
GACACCATGGTGCACCTGACTCCTGAGGAGAAGTCTGCCGTTACTGCCCTGTGGGGCAAGGTGAACGTGG
ATGAAGTTGGTGGTGAGGCCCTGGGCAGGTTGGTATCAAGGTTACAAGACAGGTTTAAGGAGACCAATAG
AAACTGGGCATATGGAGACAGAGAAGACTCTTGGGTTTCTGATAGGCACTGACTCTCTCTGCCTATGTCT
TTCTCTGCCATCCAGGTTTCGCTCTCTAAAAAAGTCACCTACTTAACACGACGGGCCTCCGTGGCACGAA
AATAAACCACTAAGAAAACAGGTCTGACTATGGGACCCTTGATGTTTTCTTTCCCCTTCTTTTCTATGGT
TAAGTTCATGTCATAGGAAGGGGAGAAGTAACAGGGTACAGTTTAGAATGGGAAACAGACGAATGATTGC
ATCAGTGTGGAAGTCTCAGGATCGTTTTAGTTTCTTTTATTTGCTGTTCATAACAATTGTTTTCTTTTGT
TTAATTCTTGCTTTCTTTTTTTTTCTTCTCCGCAATTTTTACTATTATACTTAATGCCTTAACATTGTGT
ATAACAAAAGGAAATATCTCTGAGATACATTAAGTAACTTAAAAAAAAACTTTACACAGTCTGCCTAGTA
CATTACTATTTGGAATATATGTGTGCTTATTTGCATATTCATAATCTCCCTACTTTATTTTCTTTTATTT
TTAATTGATACATAATCATTATACATATTTATGGGTTAAAGTGTAATGTTTTAATATCGATACACATATT
GACCAAATCAGGGTAATTTTGCATTTGTAATTTTAAAAAATGCTTTCTTCTTTTAATATACTTTTTTGTT
TATCTTATTTCTAATACTTTCCCTAATCTCTTTCTTTCAGGGCAATAATGATACAATGTATCATGCCTCT
TTGCACCATTCTAAAGAATAACAGTGATAATTTCTGGGTTAAGGCAATAGCAATATTTCTGCATATAAAT
ATTTCTGCATATAAATTGTAACTGATGTAAGAGGTTTCATATTGCTAATAGCAGCTACAATCCAGCTACC
ATTCTGCTTTTATTTTATGGTTGGGATAAGGCTGGATTATTCTGAGTCCAAGCTAGGCCCTTTTGCTAAT
CATGTTCATACCTCTTATCTTCCTCCCACAGCTCCTGGGCAACGTGCTGGTCTGTGTGCTGGCCCATCAC
TTTGGCAAAGAATTCACCCCACCAGTGCAGGCTGCCTATCAGAAAGTGGTGGCTGGTGTGGCTAATGCCC
TGGCCCACAAGTATCACTAAGCTCGCTCTAGACTAGACGATTAAATTACATTATAGGGCCCGTTTAAACC
CGCTGATCAGCCTCGACTGTGCCTTCTAGTTGCCAGCCATCTGTTGTTTGCCCCTCCCCCGTGCCTTCCT
TGACCCTGGAAGGTGCCACTCCCACTGTCCTTTCCTAATAAAATGAGGAAATTGCATCGCATTGTCTGAG
TAGGTGTCATTCTATTCTGGGGGGTGGGGTGGGGCAGGACAGCAAGGGGGAGGATTGGGAAGACAATAGC
AGGCATGCTGGGGATGCGGTGGGCTCTATGGCTTCTGAGGCGGAAAGAACCAGCTGGGGCTCTAGGGGGT
ATCCCC
[124 nt withheld, positions 4907-5030]
C
[91 nt withheld, positions 5032-5122]
A
[49 nt withheld, positions 5124-5172]
CCTTTGACGTTGGAGTCCACGTTCTTT
[37 nt withheld, positions 5200-5236]
ACCCTATCTCGGTCTATTCTTTTGATTTATAAGGGATTTTGCCGATTTCGGCCTATTGGTTAAAAAATGA
GCTGATTTAACAAAAATTTAACGCGAATTAATTCTGTGGAATGTGTGTCAGTTAGGGTGTGGAAAGTCCC
CAGGCTCCCCAGCAGGCAGAAGTATGCAAAGCATGCATCTCAATTAGTCAGCAACCAGGTGTGGAAAGTC
CCCAGGCTCCCCAGCAGGCAGAAGTATGCAAAGCATGCATCTCAATTAGTCAGCAACCATAGTCCCGCCC
CTAACTCCGCCCATCCCGCCCCTAACTCCGCCCAGTTCCGCCCATTCTCCGCCCCATGGCTGACTAATTT
TTTTTATTTATGCAGAGGCCGAGGCCGCCTCTGCCTCTGAGCTATTCCAGAAGTAGTGAGGAGGCTTTTT
TGGAGGCCTAGGCTTTTGCAAAAAGCTCCCGGGAGCTTGTATATCCATTTTCGGATCTGATCAGCACGTG
TTGACAATTAATCATCGGCATAGTATATCGGCATAGTATAATACGACAAGGTGAGGAACTAAACCATGGC
CAAGTTGACCAGTGCCGTTCCGGTGCTCACCGCGCGCGACGTCGCCGGAGCGGTCGAGTTCTGGACCGAC
CGGCTCGGGTTCTCCCGGGACTTCGTGGAGGACGACTTCGCCGGTGTGGTCCGGGACGACGTGACCCTGT
TCATCAGCGCGGTCCAGGACCAGGTGGTGCCGGACAACACCCTGGCCTGGGTGTGGGTGCGCGGCCTGGA
CGAGCTGTACGCCGAGTGGTCGGAGGTCGTGTCCACGAACTTCCGGGACGCCTCCGGGCCGGCCATGACC
GAGATCGGCGAGCAGCCGTGGGGGCGGGAGTTCGCCCTGCGCGACCCGGCCGGCAACTGCGTGCACTTCG
TGGCCGAGGAGCAGGACTGACACGTGCTACGAGATTTCGATTCCACCGCCGCCTTCTATGAAAGGTTGGG
CTTCGGAATCGTTTTCCGGGACGCCGGCTGGATGATCCTCCAGCGCGGGGATCTCATGCTGGAGTTCTTC
GCCCACCCCAACTTGTTTATTGCAGCTTATAATGGTTACAAATAAAGCAATAGCATCACAAATTTCACAA
ATAAAGCATTTTTTTCACTGCATTCTAGTTGTGGTTTGTCCAAACTCATCAATGTATCTTATCATGTCTG
TATACCGTCGACCTCTAGCTAGAGCTTGGCGTAATCATGGTCATAGCTGTTTCCTGTGTGAAATTGTTAT
CCGCTCACAATTCCACACAACATACGAGCCGGAAGCATAAAGTGTAAAGCCTGGGGTGCCTAATGAGTGA
GCTAACTCACATTAATTGCGTTGCGCTCACTGCCCGCTTTCCAGTCGGGAAACCTGTCGTGCCAGCTGCA
TTAATGAATCGGCCAACGCGCGGGGAGAGGCGGTTTGCGTATTGGGCGCTCTTCCGCTTCCTCGCTCACT
GACTCGCTGCGCTCGGTCGTTCGGCTGCGGCGAGCGGTATCAGCTCACTCAAAGGCGGTAATACGGTTAT
CCACAGAATCAGGGGATAACGCAGGAAAGAACATGTGAGCAAAAGGCCAGCAAAAGGCCAGGAACCGTAA
AAAGGCCGCGTTGCTGGCGTTTTTCCATAGGCTCCGCCCCCCTGACGAGCATCACAAAAATCGACGCTCA
AGTCAGAGGTGGCGAAACCCGACAGGACTATAAAGATACCAGGCGTTTCCCCCTGGAAGCTCCCTCGTGC
GCTCTCCTGTTCCGACCCTGCCGCTTACCGGATACCTGTCCGCCTTTCTCCCTTCGGGAAGCGTGGCGCT
TTCTCATAGCTCACGCTGTAGGTATCTCAGTTCGGTGTAGGTCGTTCGCTCCAAGCTGGGCTGTGTGCAC
GAACCCCCCGTTCAGCCCGACCGCTGCGCCTTATCCGGTAACTATCGTCTTGAGTCCAACCCGGTAAGAC
ACGACTTATCGCCACTGGCAGCAGCCACTGGTAACAGGATTAGCAGAGCGAGGTATGTAGGCGGTGCTAC
AGAGTTCTTGAAGTGGTGGCCTAACTACGGCTACACTAGAAGAACAGTATTTGGTATCTGCGCTCTGCTG
AAGCCAGTTACCTTCGGAAAAAGAGTTGGTAGCTCTTGATCCGGCAAACAAACCACCGCTGGTAGCGGTG
GTTTTTTTGTTTGCAAGCAGCAGATTACGCGCAGAAAAAAAGGATCTCAAGAAGATCCTTTGATCTTTTC
TACGGGGTCTGACGCTCAGTGGAACGAAAACTCACGTTAAGGGATTTTGGTCATGAGATTATCAAAAAGG
ATCTTCACCTAGATCCTTTTAAATTAAAAATGAAGTTTTAAATCAATCTAAAGTATATATGAGTAAACTT
GGTCTGACAGTTACCAATGCTTAATCAGTGAGGCACCTATCTCAGCGATCTGTCTATTTCGTTCATCCAT
AGTTGCCTGACTCCCCGTCGTGTAGATAACTACGATACGGGAGGGCTTACCATCTGGCCCCAGTGCTGCA
ATGATACCGCGAGACCCACGCTCACCGGCTCCAGATTTATCAGCAATAAACCAGCCAGCCGGAAGGGCCG
AGCGCAGAAGTGGTCCTGCAACTTTATCCGCCTCCATCCAGTCTATTAATTGTTGCCGGGAAGCTAGAGT
AAGTAGTTCGCCAGTTAATAGTTTGCGCAACGTTGTTGCCATTGCTACAGGCATCGTGGTGTCACGCTCG
TCGTTTGGTATGGCTTCATTCAGCTCCGGTTCCCAACGATCAAGGCGAGTTACATGATCCCCCATGTTGT
GCAAAAAAGCGGTTAGCTCCTTCGGTCCTCCGATCGTTGTCAGAAGTAAGTTGGCCGCAGTGTTATCACT
CATGGTTATGGCAGCACTGCATAATTCTCTTACTGTCATGCCATCCGTAAGATGCTTTTCTGTGACTGGT
GAGTACTCAACCAAGTCATTCTGAGAATAGTGTATGCGGCGACCGAGTTGCTCTTGCCCGGCGTCAATAC
GGGATAATACCGCGCCACATAGCAGAACTTTAAAAGTGCTCATCATTGGAAAACGTTCTTCGGGGCGAAA
ACTCTCAAGGATCTTACCGCTGTTGAGATCCAGTTCGATGTAACCCACTCGTGCACCCAACTGATCTTCA
GCATCTTTTACTTTCACCAGCGTTTCTGGGTGAGCAAAAACAGGAAGGCAAAATGCCGCAAAAAAGGGAA
TAAGGGCGACACGGAAATGTTGAATACTCATACTCTTCCTTTTTCAATATTATTGAAGCATTTATCAGGG
TTATTGTCTCATGAGCGGATACATATTTGAATGTATTTAGAAAAATAAACAAATAGGGGTTCCGCGCACA
TTTCCCCGAAAAGTG
Features (pLannotate 1.2.2; 25 found; start..end, strand, type, name):
     44..763     -  CDS            EGFP: the original enhanced GFP (Yang et al., 1996) mammalian codon-optimized
    771..1949    -  promoter       EF-1α promoter: strong constitutive promoter for human elongation factor EF-1α
   1980..2257    +  promoter       chicken β-actin promoter: No description available
   2258..3231    +  intron         chimeric intron: chimera between introns from chicken β-actin and rabbit β-globin
   3247..3265    +  promoter       T7 promoter: promoter for bacteriophage T7 RNA polymerase
   3297..3392    +  CDS            HBB (fragment): HBB_GORGO - Experimental evidence at protein level: Swiss-Prot protein existence level 1. Involved in oxygen transport from the lung to the various peripheral tissues. From Gorilla gorilla gorilla (Western lowland gorilla).
   3393..3479    +  intron         chimeric intron (fragment): chimera between introns from human β-globin and immunoglobulin heavy chain genes
   3598..3680    +  intron         β-globin intron (fragment): internally truncated intron from human β-globin
   4051..4441    +  intron         β-globin intron (fragment): internally truncated intron from human β-globin
   4445..4567    +  CDS            HBB: HBB_COLGU - Experimental evidence at transcript level: Swiss-Prot protein existence level 2. Involved in oxygen transport from the lung to the various peripheral tissues. From Colobus guereza (Mantled guereza) (Eastern black-and-white colobus monkey).
   4637..4861    +  polyA_signal   bGH poly(A) signal: bovine growth hormone polyadenylation signal
   4865..4886    +  promoter       SV40 promoter (fragment): SV40 enhancer and early promoter
   4907..5335    +  rep_origin     f1 ori (sequence partly withheld): f1 bacteriophage origin of replication; arrow indicates direction of (+) strand synthesis
   5349..5678    +  promoter       SV40 promoter: SV40 enhancer and early promoter
   5726..5773    +  promoter       EM7 promoter: synthetic bacterial promoter&nbsp
   5792..6166    +  CDS            BleoR: antibiotic-binding protein; Sh ble from Streptoalloteichus hindustanus; confers resistance to bleomycin, phleomycin, and Zeocin™
   6176..6301    +  CDS            ble (fragment): BLE_KLEPN - Experimental evidence at protein level: Swiss-Prot protein existence level 1. Binding protein with a strong affinity to the bleomycin family of antibiotics. Binds to CL990; an antimitotic-antibiotic compound. From Klebsiella pneumoniae.
   6296..6417    +  polyA_signal   SV40 poly(A) signal: SV40 polyadenylation signal
   6490..6506    -  protein_bind   lac operator: The lac repressor binds to the lac operator to inhibit transcription in E. coli. This inhibition can be relieved by adding lactose or isopropyl-β-D-thiogalactopyranoside (IPTG). lac repressor encoded by lacI
   6514..6544    -  promoter       lac promoter: promoter for the E. coli lac operon
   6559..6580    -  protein_bind   CAP binding site: CAP binding activates transcription in the presence of cAMP. E. coli catabolite activator protein
   6593..6685    -  CDS            lacI (fragment): lac repressor; lacI; The lac repressor binds to the lac operator to inhibit transcription in E. coli. This inhibition can be relieved by adding lactose or isopropyl-β-D-thiogalactopyranoside (IPTG).
   6868..7456    -  rep_origin     ori: high-copy-number ColE1/pMB1/pBR322/pUC origin of replication
   7627..8487    -  CDS            AmpR: β-lactamase; bla; confers resistance to ampicillin, carbenicillin, and related antibiotics
   8488..8592    -  promoter       AmpR promoter: bla
