[The description below was written by a language model from this plasmid's Addgene catalogue record and pLannotate feature annotations shown in this document.]
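Description:
pRegev_S2.39U>G is an 8.6 kb mammalian expression plasmid carrying a splicing reporter, built on the pRegev_ExonSkip_LandingPad backbone. It is a variant of pRegev_S2 in which a synthetic 76 bp test exon, S2, carries a single 39U>G substitution intended to disrupt an RNA secondary structure. The plasmid replicates in E. coli from a high-copy ColE1/pUC-type origin under ampicillin selection (AmpR with its bla promoter), and it also contains an f1 phage origin. For mammalian cells, a BleoR (Sh ble) cassette confers Zeocin resistance. It is driven by the SV40 early promoter, has an EM7 bacterial promoter upstream, and ends in an SV40 poly(A) signal.

The reporter is a beta-globin three-exon minigene. A truncated CAG promoter, annotated as the chicken β-actin promoter plus its chimeric intron with no CMV enhancer called, drives a transcript that starts with an HBB-derived exon fragment. β-globin intron fragments follow, then a second HBB exon segment and the bGH poly(A) signal. The gap of a few hundred bases between the annotated intron fragments is unannotated and is presumably where the synthetic S2 exon sits, though the feature table does not mark it. T7 and BGH-reverse priming sites flank the minigene for sequencing. On the opposite strand, an EF-1α promoter drives EGFP; the record does not state its role, but it would be expected to mark transfected cells independently of the splicing outcome. The construct comes from work on interpretable machine-learning models of splicing. It is suited to comparing inclusion versus skipping of the mutant exon against the parental S2 construct, to test how exon RNA structure contributes to splicing.
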