Addgene plasmid #204163: pRegev_S2.39U>G
Purpose: pRegev_S2 with single mutation that disrupts secondary structure.
Depositing lab: Oded Regev. Depositing organization: New York University. Publication: Deciphering RNA splicing logic with interpretable machine learning. Liao SE, Sudarshan M, Regev O. Proc Natl Acad Sci U S A. 2023 Oct 10;120(41):e2221165120. doi: 10.1073/pnas.2221165120. Epub 2023 Oct 5. PubMed 37796983.
Backbone
  Vector backbone: pRegev_ExonSkip_LandingPad
  Backbone manufacturer: Regev Group (NYU)
  Total vector size (bp): 8612
  Vector type: Mammalian Expression, Synthetic Biology
  Selectable markers: Zeocin
Growth in bacteria
  Bacterial resistance: Ampicillin, 100 μg/mL
  Growth temperature: 37°C
  Growth strain: DH5alpha
  Copy number: Unknown
Gene/Insert
  Gene/Insert name: Exon S2 with 39U>G mutation in beta globin splicing minigene
  Species: Synthetic
  Insert size (bp): 76
  Mutation: 39U>G mutation
  Promoter: Truncated CAG
  Cloning method: Gibson Cloning
  Sequencing primers: 5′ T7; 3′ BGH Reverse
Resource information
  A portion of this plasmid was derived from a plasmid made by: Minigene design from Kristen Lynch (SA Smith and KW Lynch, "Cell-based splicing of minigenes." (2014)). Backbone design modified from Georg Seelig (AB Rosenberg et al, "Learning the sequence determinants of alternative splicing from millions of random sequences." (2015)).
Terms and licenses: Academic/Nonprofit Terms; Industry Terms: Not Available to Industry
How to cite: pRegev_S2.39U>G was a gift from Oded Regev (Addgene plasmid # 204163 ; http://n2t.net/addgene:204163 ; RRID:Addgene_204163)
